>Addgene plasmid #183675 | His6-EGFP-PH-PLCD1 | depositor full sequence | sequence record 356063 | His6-EGFP-PH-PLCD1 sequence 6374 bps
TTCGGCCTATTGGTTAAAAAATGAGCTGATTTAACAAAAATTTAACGCGAATTTTAACAAAATATTAACG
TTTACAATTTCAGGTGGCACTTTTCGGGGAAATGTGCGCGGAACCCCTATTTGTTTATTTTTCTAAATAC
ATTCAAATATGTATCCGCTCATGAATTAATTCTTAGAAAAACTCATCGAGCATCAAATGAAACTGCAATT
TATTCATATCAGGATTATCAATACCATATTTTTGAAAAAGCCGTTTCTGTAATGAAGGAGAAAACTCACC
GAGGCAGTTCCATAGGATGGCAAGATCCTGGTATCGGTCTGCGATTCCGACTCGTCCAACATCAATACAA
CCTATTAATTTCCCCTCGTCAAAAATAAGGTTATCAAGTGAGAAATCACCATGAGTGACGACTGAATCCG
GTGAGAATGGCAAAAGTTTATGCATTTCTTTCCAGACTTGTTCAACAGGCCAGCCATTACGCTCGTCATC
AAAATCACTCGCATCAACCAAACCGTTATTCATTCGTGATTGCGCCTGAGCGAGACGAAATACGCGATCG
CTGTTAAAAGGACAATTACAAACAGGAATCGAATGCAACCGGCGCAGGAACACTGCCAGCGCATCAACAA
TATTTTCACCTGAATCAGGATATTCTTCTAATACCTGGAATGCTGTTTTCCCGGGGATCGCAGTGGTGAG
TAACCATGCATCATCAGGAGTACGGATAAAATGCTTGATGGTCGGAAGAGGCATAAATTCCGTCAGCCAG
TTTAGTCTGACCATCTCATCTGTAACATCATTGGCAACGCTACCTTTGCCATGTTTCAGAAACAACTCTG
GCGCATCGGGCTTCCCATACAATCGATAGATTGTCGCACCTGATTGCCCGACATTATCGCGAGCCCATTT
ATACCCATATAAATCAGCATCCATGTTGGAATTTAATCGCGGCCTAGAGCAAGACGTTTCCCGTTGAATA
TGGCTCATAACACCCCTTGTATTACTGTTTATGTAAGCAGACAGTTTTATTGTTCATGACCAAAATCCCT
TAACGTGAGTTTTCGTTCCACTGAGCGTCAGACCCCGTAGAAAAGATCAAAGGATCTTCTTGAGATCCTT
TTTTTCTGCGCGTAATCTGCTGCTTGCAAACAAAAAAACCACCGCTACCAGCGGTGGTTTGTTTGCCGGA
TCAAGAGCTACCAACTCTTTTTCCGAAGGTAACTGGCTTCAGCAGAGCGCAGATACCAAATACTGTCCTT
CTAGTGTAGCCGTAGTTAGGCCACCACTTCAAGAACTCTGTAGCACCGCCTACATACCTCGCTCTGCTAA
TCCTGTTACCAGTGGCTGCTGCCAGTGGCGATAAGTCGTGTCTTACCGGGTTGGACTCAAGACGATAGTT
ACCGGATAAGGCGCAGCGGTCGGGCTGAACGGGGGGTTCGTGCACACAGCCCAGCTTGGAGCGAACGACC
TACACCGAACTGAGATACCTACAGCGTGAGCTATGAGAAAGCGCCACGCTTCCCGAAGGGAGAAAGGCGG
ACAGGTATCCGGTAAGCGGCAGGGTCGGAACAGGAGAGCGCACGAGGGAGCTTCCAGGGGGAAACGCCTG
GTATCTTTATAGTCCTGTCGGGTTTCGCCACCTCTGACTTGAGCGTCGATTTTTGTGATGCTCGTCAGGG
GGGCGGAGCCTATGGAAAAACGCCAGCAACGCGGCCTTTTTACGGTTCCTGGCCTTTTGCTGGCCTTTTG
CTCACATGTTCTTTCCTGCGTTATCCCCTGATTCTGTGGATAACCGTATTACCGCCTTTGAGTGAGCTGA
TACCGCTCGCCGCAGCCGAACGACCGAGCGCAGCGAGTCAGTGAGCGAGGAAGCGGAAGAGCGCCTGATG
CGGTATTTTCTCCTTACGCATCTGTGCGGTATTTCACACCGCATATATGGTGCACTCTCAGTACAATCTG
CTCTGATGCCGCATAGTTAAGCCAGTATACACTCCGCTATCGCTACGTGACTGGGTCATGGCTGCGCCCC
GACACCCGCCAACACCCGCTGACGCGCCCTGACGGGCTTGTCTGCTCCCGGCATCCGCTTACAGACAAGC
TGTGACCGTCTCCGGGAGCTGCATGTGTCAGAGGTTTTCACCGTCATCACCGAAACGCGCGAGGCAGCTG
CGGTAAAGCTCATCAGCGTGGTCGTGAAGCGATTCACAGATGTCTGCCTGTTCATCCGCGTCCAGCTCGT
TGAGTTTCTCCAGAAGCGTTAATGTCTGGCTTCTGATAAAGCGGGCCATGTTAAGGGCGGTTTTTTCCTG
TTTGGTCACTGATGCCTCCGTGTAAGGGGGATTTCTGTTCATGGGGGTAATGATACCGATGAAACGAGAG
AGGATGCTCACGATACGGGTTACTGATGATGAACATGCCCGGTTACTGGAACGTTGTGAGGGTAAACAAC
TGGCGGTATGGATGCGGCGGGACCAGAGAAAAATCACTCAGGGTCAATGCCAGCGCTTCGTTAATACAGA
TGTAGGTGTTCCACAGGGTAGCCAGCAGCATCCTGCGATGCAGATCCGGAACATAATGGTGCAGGGCGCT
GACTTCCGCGTTTCCAGACTTTACGAAACACGGAAACCGAAGACCATTCATGTTGTTGCTCAGGTCGCAG
ACGTTTTGCAGCAGCAGTCGCTTCACGTTCGCTCGCGTATCGGTGATTCATTCTGCTAACCAGTAAGGCA
ACCCCGCCAGCCTAGCCGGGTCCTCAACGACAGGAGCACGATCATGCGCACCCGTGGGGCCGCCATGCCG
GCGATAATGGCCTGCTTCTCGCCGAAACGTTTGGTGGCGGGACCAGTGACGAAGGCTTGAGCGAGGGCGT
GCAAGATTCCGAATACCGCAAGCGACAGGCCGATCATCGTCGCGCTCCAGCGAAAGCGGTCCTCGCCGAA
AATGACCCAGAGCGCTGCCGGCACCTGTCCTACGAGTTGCATGATAAAGAAGACAGTCATAAGTGCGGCG
ACGATAGTCATGCCCCGCGCCCACCGGAAGGAGCTGACTGGGTTGAAGGCTCTCAAGGGCATCGGTCGAG
ATCCCGGTGCCTAATGAGTGAGCTAACTTACATTAATTGCGTTGCGCTCACTGCCCGCTTTCCAGTCGGG
AAACCTGTCGTGCCAGCTGCATTAATGAATCGGCCAACGCGCGGGGAGAGGCGGTTTGCGTATTGGGCGC
CAGGGTGGTTTTTCTTTTCACCAGTGAGACGGGCAACAGCTGATTGCCCTTCACCGCCTGGCCCTGAGAG
AGTTGCAGCAAGCGGTCCACGCTGGTTTGCCCCAGCAGGCGAAAATCCTGTTTGATGGTGGTTAACGGCG
GGATATAACATGAGCTGTCTTCGGTATCGTCGTATCCCACTACCGAGATATCCGCACCAACGCGCAGCCC
GGACTCGGTAATGGCGCGCATTGCGCCCAGCGCCATCTGATCGTTGGCAACCAGCATCGCAGTGGGAACG
ATGCCCTCATTCAGCATTTGCATGGTTTGTTGAAAACCGGACATGGCACTCCAGTCGCCTTCCCGTTCCG
CTATCGGCTGAATTTGATTGCGAGTGAGATATTTATGCCAGCCAGCCAGACGCAGACGCGCCGAGACAGA
ACTTAATGGGCCCGCTAACAGCGCGATTTGCTGGTGACCCAATGCGACCAGATGCTCCACGCCCAGTCGC
GTACCGTCTTCATGGGAGAAAATAATACTGTTGATGGGTGTCTGGTCAGAGACATCAAGAAATAACGCCG
GAACATTAGTGCAGGCAGCTTCCACAGCAATGGCATCCTGGTCATCCAGCGGATAGTTAATGATCAGCCC
ACTGACGCGTTGCGCGAGAAGATTGTGCACCGCCGCTTTACAGGCTTCGACGCCGCTTCGTTCTACCATC
GACACCACCACGCTGGCACCCAGTTGATCGGCGCGAGATTTAATCGCCGCGACAATTTGCGACGGCGCGT
GCAGGGCCAGACTGGAGGTGGCAACGCCAATCAGCAACGACTGTTTGCCCGCCAGTTGTTGTGCCACGCG
GTTGGGAATGTAATTCAGCTCCGCCATCGCCGCTTCCACTTTTTCCCGCGTTTTCGCAGAAACGTGGCTG
GCCTGGTTCACCACGCGGGAAACGGTCTGATAAGAGACACCGGCATACTCTGCGACATCGTATAACGTTA
CTGGTTTCACATTCACCACCCTGAATTGACTCTCTTCCGGGCGCTATCATGCCATACCGCGAAAGGTTTT
GCGCCATTCGATGGTGTCCGGGATCTCGACGCTCTCCCTTATGCGACTCCTGCATTAGGAAGCAGCCCAG
TAGTAGGTTGAGGCCGTTGAGCACCGCCGCCGCAAGGAATGGTGCATGCAAGGAGATGGCGCCCAACAGT
CCCCCGGCCACGGGGCCTGCCACCATACCCACGCCGAAACAAGCGCTCATGAGCCCGAAGTGGCGAGCCC
GATCTTCCCCATCGGTGATGTCGGCGATATAGGCGCCAGCAACCGCACCTGTGGCGCCGGTGATGCCGGC
CACGATGCGTCCGGCGTAGAGGATCGAGATCTCGATCCCGCGAAATTAATACGACTCACTATAGGGGAAT
TGTGAGCGGATAACAATTCCCCTCTAGAAATAATTTTGTTTAACTTTAAGAAGGAGATATACCATGGGCA
GCAGCCATCATCATCATCATCACAGCAGCGGCCTGGTGCCGCGCGGCAGCGGAGGTATGGTGAGCAAGGG
CGAGGAGCTGTTCACCGGGGTGGTGCCCATCCTGGTCGAGCTGGACGGCGACGTAAACGGCCACAAGTTC
AGCGTGTCCGGCGAGGGCGAGGGCGATGCCACCTACGGCAAGCTGACCCTGAAGTTCATCTGCACCACCG
GCAAGCTGCCCGTGCCCTGGCCCACCCTCGTGACCACCCTGACCTACGGCGTGCAGTGCTTCAGCCGCTA
CCCCGACCACATGAAGCAGCACGACTTCTTCAAGTCCGCCATGCCCGAAGGCTACGTCCAGGAGCGCACC
ATCTTCTTCAAGGACGACGGCAACTACAAGACCCGCGCCGAGGTGAAGTTCGAGGGCGACACCCTGGTGA
ACCGCATCGAGCTGAAGGGCATCGACTTCAAGGAGGACGGCAACATCCTGGGGCACAAGCTGGAGTACAA
CTACAACAGCCACAACGTCTATATCATGGCCGACAAGCAGAAGAACGGCATCAAGGTGAACTTCAAGATC
CGCCACAACATCGAGGACGGCAGCGTGCAGCTCGCCGACCACTACCAGCAGAACACCCCCATCGGCGACG
GCCCCGTGCTGCTGCCCGACAACCACTACCTGAGCACCCAGTCCGCCCTGAGCAAAGACCCCAACGAGAA
GCGCGATCACATGGTCCTGCTGGAGTTCGTGACCGCCGCCGGGATCACTCTCGGCATGGACGAGCTGTAC
AAGTCCGGACTCAGATCTCGAGCTCAAGCTGGTTCCGGCCACGGCCTACAGGATGATGAGGATCTACAGG
CGCTGCTGAAGGGCAGCCAGCTCCTGAAGGTGAAGTCCAGCTCATGGAGGAGAGAGCGCTTCTACAAGTT
GCAGGAGGACTGCAAGACCATCTGGCAGGAGTCCCGCAAGGTCATGCGGACCCCGGAGTCCCAGCTGTTC
TCCATCGAGGACATTCAGGAGGTGCGAATGGGGCACCGCACGGAGGGTCTGGAGAAGTTCGCCCGTGATG
TGCCCGAGGACCGCTGCTTCTCCATTGTCTTCAAGGACCAGCGCAATACACTAGACCTCATCGCCCCATC
GCCAGCTGATGCCCAGCACTGGGTGCTGGGGCTGCACAAGATCATCCACCACTCAGGCTCCATGGACCAG
CGTCAGAAGTGAGTACCACCGCTGAGCAATAACTAGCATAACCCCTTGGGGCCTCTAAACGGGTCTTGAG
GGGTTTTTTGCTGAAAGGAGGAACTATATCCGGATTGGCGAATGGG
[124 nt withheld, positions 5997-6120]
C
[91 nt withheld, positions 6122-6212]
A
[49 nt withheld, positions 6214-6262]
CCTTTGACGTTGGAGTCCACGTTCTTT
[37 nt withheld, positions 6290-6326]
ACCCTATCTCGGTCTATTCTTTTGATTTATAAGGGATTTTGCCGATTA
Features (pLannotate 1.2.2; 22 found; start..end, strand, type, name):
      1..80      +  rep_origin     M13 ori (fragment): M13 bacteriophage origin of replication; arrow indicates direction of (+) strand synthesis
    107..164     +  promoter       AmpR promoter (fragment): bla
    173..988     -  CDS            KanR: aminoglycoside phosphotransferase; aph(3')-Ia; confers resistance to kanamycin in bacteria or G418 (Geneticin®) in eukaryotes
   1110..1698    +  rep_origin     ori: high-copy-number ColE1/pMB1/pBR322/pUC origin of replication
   1884..2026    -  misc_feature   bom: basis of mobility region from pBR322
   2128..2319    -  CDS            rop: Rop protein, which maintains plasmids at low copy number; rop
   2336..2716    +  CDS            YPB1_ECOLX: Protein predicted: Swiss-Prot protein existence level 4. From Escherichia coli.
   2788..3079    -  CDS            TcR (fragment): tetracycline efflux protein; tet; confers resistance to tetracycline
   3094..3115    -  protein_bind   CAP binding site: CAP binding activates transcription in the presence of cAMP. E. coli catabolite activator protein
   3128..4210    -  CDS            lacI: lac repressor; lacI; The lac repressor binds to the lac operator to inhibit transcription in E. coli. This inhibition can be relieved by adding lactose or isopropyl-β-D-thiogalactopyranoside (IPTG).
   4211..4288    -  promoter       lacI promoter: lacI
   4296..4575    -  CDS            TcR (fragment): tetracycline efflux protein; tet; confers resistance to tetracycline
   4597..4615    +  promoter       T7 promoter: promoter for bacteriophage T7 RNA polymerase
   4616..4640    +  protein_bind   lac operator: The lac repressor binds to the lac operator to inhibit transcription in E. coli. This inhibition can be relieved by adding lactose or isopropyl-β-D-thiogalactopyranoside (IPTG). lac repressor encoded by lacI
   4655..4677    +  RBS            RBS: efficient ribosome binding site from bacteriophage T7 gene 10 (Olins and Rangwala, 1989)
   4696..4712    +  CDS            capTEV™ (fragment): composite tag for in vivo biotinylation, TEV protease cleavage, and 6xHis tagging
   4723..4740    +  CDS            thrombin site: thrombin recognition and cleavage site
   4747..5463    +  CDS            EGFP: EGFP is a basic (constitutively fluorescent) green fluorescent protein published in 1996, derived from Aequorea victoria. It is reported to be a rapidly-maturing weak dimer with moderate acid sensitivity.
   5464..5490    +  misc_feature   MCS (fragment): multiple cloning site
   5500..5889    +  CDS            PLCD1 (fragment): PLCD1_HUMAN - Experimental evidence at protein level: Swiss-Prot protein existence level 1. The production of the second messenger molecules diacylglycerol (DAG) and inositol 1,4,5-trisphosphate (IP3) is mediated by activated phosphatidylinositol-specific phospholipase C enzymes (PubMed:9188725). Essential for trophoblast and placental development (By similarity). Binds phosphatidylinositol 4,5-bisphosphate (PubMed:7890667, PubMed:9188725). From Homo sapiens (Human).
   5913..5960    +  terminator     T7 terminator: transcription terminator for bacteriophage T7 RNA polymerase
   5997..6355    +  rep_origin     f1 ori (sequence partly withheld): f1 bacteriophage origin of replication; arrow indicates direction of (+) strand synthesis
