>Addgene plasmid #183675 | His6-EGFP-PH-PLCD1 | addgene full sequence | sequence record 360273 | Addgene NGS Result
ATTGGTTAAAAAATGAGCTGATTTAACAAAAATTTAACGCGAATTTTAACAAAATATTAACGCTTACAAT
TTAGGTGGCACTTTTCGGGGAAATGTGCGCGGAACCCCTATTTGTTTATTTTTCTAAATACATTCAAATA
TGTATCCGCTCATGAATTAATTCTTAGAAAAACTCATCGAGCATCAAATGAAACTGCAATTTATTCATAT
CAGGATTATCAATACCATATTTTTGAAAAAGCCGTTTCTGTAATGAAGGAGAAAACTCACCGAGGCAGTT
CCATAGGATGGCAAGATCCTGGTATCGGTCTGCGATTCCGACTCGTCCAACATCAATACAACCTATTAAT
TTCCCCTCGTCAAAAATAAGGTTATCAAGTGAGAAATCACCATGAGTGACGACTGAATCCGGTGAGAATG
GCAAAAGTTTATGCATTTCTTTCCAGACTTGTTCAACAGGCCAGCCATTACGCTCGTCATCAAAATCACT
CGCATCAACCAAACCGTTATTCATTCGTGATTGCGCCTGAGCGAGACGAAATACGCGATCGCTGTTAAAA
GGACAATTACAAACAGGAATCGAATGCAACCGGCGCAGGAACACTGCCAGCGCATCAACAATATTTTCAC
CTGAATCAGGATATTCTTCTAATACCTGGAATGCTGTTTTCCCGGGGATCGCAGTGGTGAGTAACCATGC
ATCATCAGGAGTACGGATAAAATGCTTGATGGTCGGAAGAGGCATAAATTCCGTCAGCCAGTTTAGTCTG
ACCATCTCATCTGTAACATCATTGGCAACGCTACCTTTGCCATGTTTCAGAAACAACTCTGGCGCATCGG
GCTTCCCATACAATCGATAGATTGTCGCACCTGATTGCCCGACATTATCGCGAGCCCATTTATACCCATA
TAAATCAGCATCCATGTTGGAATTTAATCGCGGCCTAGAGCAAGACGTTTCCCGTTGAATATGGCTCATA
ACACCCCTTGTATTACTGTTTATGTAAGCAGACAGTTTTATTGTTCATGACCAAAATCCCTTAACGTGAG
TTTTCGTTCCACTGAGCGTCAGACCCCGTAGAAAAGATCAAAGGATCTTCTTGAGATCCTTTTTTTCTGC
GCGTAATCTGCTGCTTGCAAACAAAAAAACCACCGCTACCAGCGGTGGTTTGTTTGCCGGATCAAGAGCT
ACCAACTCTTTTTCCGAAGGTAACTGGCTTCAGCAGAGCGCAGATACCAAATACTGTCCTTCTAGTGTAG
CCGTAGTTAGGCCACCACTTCAAGAACTCTGTAGCACCGCCTACATACCTCGCTCTGCTAATCCTGTTAC
CAGTGGCTGCTGCCAGTGGCGATAAGTCGTGTCTTACCGGGTTGGACTCAAGACGATAGTTACCGGATAA
GGCGCAGCGGTCGGGCTGAACGGGGGGTTCGTGCACACAGCCCAGCTTGGAGCGAACGACCTACACCGAA
CTGAGATACCTACAGCGTGAGCTATGAGAAAGCGCCACGCTTCCCGAAGGGAGAAAGGCGGACAGGTATC
CGGTAAGCGGCAGGGTCGGAACAGGAGAGCGCACGAGGGAGCTTCCAGGGGGAAACGCCTGGTATCTTTA
TAGTCCTGTCGGGTTTCGCCACCTCTGACTTGAGCGTCGATTTTTGTGATGCTCGTCAGGGGGGCGGAGC
CTATGGAAAAACGCCAGCAACGCGGCCTTTTTACGGTTCCTGGCCTTTTGCTGGCCTTTTGCTCACATGT
TCTTTCCTGCGTTATCCCCTGATTCTGTGGATAACCGTATTACCGCCTTTGAGTGAGCTGATACCGCTCG
CCGCAGCCGAACGACCGAGCGCAGCGAGTCAGTGAGCGAGGAAGCGGAAGAGCGCCTGATGCGGTATTTT
CTCCTTACGCATCTGTGCGGTATTTCACACCGCAATGGTGCACTCTCAGTACAATCTGCTCTGATGCCGC
ATAGTTAAGCCAGTATACACTCCGCTATCGCTACGTGACTGGGTCATGGCTGCGCCCCGACACCCGCCAA
CACCCGCTGACGCGCCCTGACGGGCTTGTCTGCTCCCGGCATCCGCTTACAGACAAGCTGTGACCGTCTC
CGGGAGCTGCATGTGTCAGAGGTTTTCACCGTCATCACCGAAACGCGCGAGGCAGCTGCGGTAAAGCTCA
TCAGCGTGGTCGTGAAGCGATTCACAGATGTCTGCCTGTTCATCCGCGTCCAGCTCGTTGAGTTTCTCCA
GAAGCGTTAATGTCTGGCTTCTGATAAAGCGGGCCATGTTAAGGGCGGTTTTTTCCTGTTTGGTCACTGA
TGCCTCCGTGTAAGGGGGATTTCTGTTCATGGGGGTAATGATACCGATGAAACGAGAGAGGATGCTCACG
ATACGGGTTACTGATGATGAACATGCCCGGTTACTGGAACGTTGTGAGGGTAAACAACTGGCGGTATGGA
TGCGGCGGGACCAGAGAAAAATCACTCAGGGTCAATGCCAGCGCTTCGTTAATACAGATGTAGGTGTTCC
ACAGGGTAGCCAGCAGCATCCTGCGATGCAGATCCGGAACATAATGGTGCAGGGCGCTGACTTCCGCGTT
TCCAGACTTTACGAAACACGGAAACCGAAGACCATTCATGTTGTTGCTCAGGTCGCAGACGTTTTGCAGC
AGCAGTCGCTTCACGTTCGCTCGCGTATCGGTGATTCATTCTGCTAACCAGTAAGGCAACCCCGCCAGCC
TAGCCGGGTCCTCAACGACAGGAGCACGATCATGCGCACCCGTGGGGCCGCCATGCCGGCGATAATGGCC
TGCTTCTCGCCGAAACGTTTGGTGGCGGGACCAGTGACGAAGGCTTGAGCGAGGGCGTGCAAGATTCCGA
ATACCGCAAGCGACAGGCCGATCATCGTCGCGCTCCAGCGAAAGCGGTCCTCGCCGAAAATGACCCAGAG
CGCTGCCGGCACCTGTCCTACGAGTTGCATGATAAAGAAGACAGTCATAAGTGCGGCGACGATAGTCATG
CCCCGCGCCCACCGGAAGGAGCTGACTGGGTTGAAGGCTCTCAAGGGCATCGGTCGAGATCCCGGTGCCT
AATGAGTGAGCTAACTTACATTAATTGCGTTGCGCTCACTGCCCGCTTTCCAGTCGGGAAACCTGTCGTG
CCAGCTGCATTAATGAATCGGCCAACGCGCGGGGAGAGGCGGTTTGCGTATTGGGCGCCAGGGTGGTTTT
TCTTTTCACCAGTGAGACGGGCAACAGCTGATTGCCCTTCACCGCCTGGCCCTGAGAGAGTTGCAGCAAG
CGGTCCACGCTGGTTTGCCCCAGCAGGCGAAAATCCTGTTTGATGGTGGTTAACGGCGGGATATAACATG
AGCTGTCTTCGGTATCGTCGTATCCCACTACCGAGATATCCGCACCAACGCGCAGCCCGGACTCGGTAAT
GGCGCGCATTGCGCCCAGCGCCATCTGATCGTTGGCAACCAGCATCGCAGTGGGAACGATGCCCTCATTC
AGCATTTGCATGGTTTGTTGAAAACCGGACATGGCACTCCAGTCGCCTTCCCGTTCCGCTATCGGCTGAA
TTTGATTGCGAGTGAGATATTTATGCCAGCCAGCCAGACGCAGACGCGCCGAGACAGAACTTAATGGGCC
CGCTAACAGCGCGATTTGCTGGTGACCCAATGCGACCAGATGCTCCACGCCCAGTCGCGTACCGTCTTCA
TGGGAGAAAATAATACTGTTGATGGGTGTCTGGTCAGAGACATCAAGAAATAACGCCGGAACATTAGTGC
AGGCAGCTTCCACAGCAATGGCATCCTGGTCATCCAGCGGATAGTTAATGATCAGCCCACTGACGCGTTG
CGCGAGAAGATTGTGCACCGCCGCTTTACAGGCTTCGACGCCGCTTCGTTCTACCATCGACACCACCACG
CTGGCACCCAGTTGATCGGCGCGAGATTTAATCGCCGCGACAATTTGCGACGGCGCGTGCAGGGCCAGAC
TGGAGGTGGCAACGCCAATCAGCAACGACTGTTTGCCCGCCAGTTGTTGTGCCACGCGGTTGGGAATGTA
ATTCAGCTCCGCCATCGCCGCTTCCACTTTTTCCCGCGTTTTCGCAGAAACGTGGCTGGCCTGGTTCACC
ACGCGGGAAACGGTCTGATAAGAGACACCGGCATACTCTGCGACATCGTATAACGTTACTGGTTTCACAT
TCACCACCCTGAATTGACTCTCTTCCGGGCGCTATCATGCCATACCGCGAAAGGTTTTGCGCCATTCGAT
GGTGTCCGGGATCTCGACGCTCTCCCTTATGCGACTCCTGCATTAGGAAGCAGCCCAGTAGTAGGTTGAG
GCCGTTGAGCACCGCCGCCGCAAGGAATGGTGCATGCAAGGAGATGGCGCCCAACAGTCCCCCGGCCACG
GGGCCTGCCACCATACCCACGCCGAAACAAGCGCTCATGAGCCCGAAGTGGCGAGCCCGATCTTCCCCAT
CGGTGATGTCGGCGATATAGGCGCCAGCAACCGCACCTGTGGCGCCGGTGATGCCGGCCACGATGCGTCC
GGCGTAGAGGATCGAGATCTCGATCCCGCGAAATTAATACGACTCACTATAGGGGAATTGTGAGCGGATA
ACAATTCCCCTCTAGAAATAATTTTGTTTAACTTTAAGAAGGAGATATACCATGGGCAGCAGCCATCATC
ATCATCATCACAGCAGCGGCCTGGTGCCGCGCGGCAGCGGAGGTATGGTGAGCAAGGGCGAGGAGCTGTT
CACCGGGGTGGTGCCCATCCTGGTCGAGCTGGACGGCGACGTAAACGGCCACAAGTTCAGCGTGTCCGGC
GAGGGCGAGGGCGATGCCACCTACGGCAAGCTGACCCTGAAGTTCATCTGCACCACCGGCAAGCTGCCCG
TGCCCTGGCCCACCCTCGTGACCACCCTGACCTACGGCGTGCAGTGCTTCAGCCGCTACCCCGACCACAT
GAAGCAGCACGACTTCTTCAAGTCCGCCATGCCCGAAGGCTACGTCCAGGAGCGCACCATCTTCTTCAAG
GACGACGGCAACTACAAGACCCGCGCCGAGGTGAAGTTCGAGGGCGACACCCTGGTGAACCGCATCGAGC
TGAAGGGCATCGACTTCAAGGAGGACGGCAACATCCTGGGGCACAAGCTGGAGTACAACTACAACAGCCA
CAACGTCTATATCATGGCCGACAAGCAGAAGAACGGCATCAAGGTGAACTTCAAGATCCGCCACAACATC
GAGGACGGCAGCGTGCAGCTCGCCGACCACTACCAGCAGAACACCCCCATCGGCGACGGCCCCGTGCTGC
TGCCCGACAACCACTACCTGAGCACCCAGTCCGCCCTGAGCAAAGACCCCAACGAGAAGCGCGATCACAT
GGTCCTGCTGGAGTTCGTGACCGCCGCCGGGATCACTCTCGGCATGGACGAGCTGTACAAGTCCGGACTC
AGATCTCGAGCTCAAGCTGGTTCCGGCCACGGCCTACAGGATGATGAGGATCTACAGGCGCTGCTGAAGG
GCAGCCAGCTCCTGAAGGTGAAGTCCAGCTCATGGAGGAGAGAGCGCTTCTACAAGTTGCAGGAGGACTG
CAAGACCATCTGGCAGGAGTCCCGCAAGGTCATGCGGACCCCGGAGTCCCAGCTGTTCTCCATCGAGGAC
ATTCAGGAGGTGCGAATGGGGCACCGCACGGAGGGTCTGGAGAAGTTCGCCCGTGATGTGCCCGAGGACC
GCTGCTTCTCCATTGTCTTCAAGGACCAGCGCAATACACTAGACCTCATCGCCCCATCGCCAGCTGATGC
CCAGCACTGGGTGCTGGGGCTGCACAAGATCATCCACCACTCAGGCTCCATGGACCAGCGTCAGAAGTGA
GTACCACCGCTGAGCAATAACTAGCATAACCCCTTGGGGCCTCTAAACGGGTCTTGAGGGGTTTTTTGCT
GAAAGGAGGAACTATATCCGGATTGGCGAATGGG
[124 nt withheld, positions 5985-6108]
C
[91 nt withheld, positions 6110-6200]
A
[49 nt withheld, positions 6202-6250]
CCTTTGACGTTGGAGTCCACGTTCTTT
[37 nt withheld, positions 6278-6314]
ACCCTATCTCGGTCTATTCTTTTGATTTATAAGGGATTTTGCCGATTTCGGCCT
Features (pLannotate 1.2.2; 21 found; start..end, strand, type, name):
     98..155     +  promoter       AmpR promoter (fragment): bla
    164..979     -  CDS            KanR: aminoglycoside phosphotransferase; aph(3')-Ia; confers resistance to kanamycin in bacteria or G418 (Geneticin®) in eukaryotes
   1101..1689    +  rep_origin     ori: high-copy-number ColE1/pMB1/pBR322/pUC origin of replication
   1875..2014    -  misc_feature   bom: basis of mobility region from pBR322
   2116..2307    -  CDS            rop: Rop protein, which maintains plasmids at low copy number; rop
   2324..2704    +  CDS            YPB1_ECOLX: Protein predicted: Swiss-Prot protein existence level 4. From Escherichia coli.
   2776..3067    -  CDS            TcR (fragment): tetracycline efflux protein; tet; confers resistance to tetracycline
   3082..3103    -  protein_bind   CAP binding site: CAP binding activates transcription in the presence of cAMP. E. coli catabolite activator protein
   3116..4198    -  CDS            lacI: lac repressor; lacI; The lac repressor binds to the lac operator to inhibit transcription in E. coli. This inhibition can be relieved by adding lactose or isopropyl-β-D-thiogalactopyranoside (IPTG).
   4199..4276    -  promoter       lacI promoter: lacI
   4284..4563    -  CDS            TcR (fragment): tetracycline efflux protein; tet; confers resistance to tetracycline
   4585..4603    +  promoter       T7 promoter: promoter for bacteriophage T7 RNA polymerase
   4604..4628    +  protein_bind   lac operator: The lac repressor binds to the lac operator to inhibit transcription in E. coli. This inhibition can be relieved by adding lactose or isopropyl-β-D-thiogalactopyranoside (IPTG). lac repressor encoded by lacI
   4643..4665    +  RBS            RBS: efficient ribosome binding site from bacteriophage T7 gene 10 (Olins and Rangwala, 1989)
   4684..4700    +  CDS            capTEV™ (fragment): composite tag for in vivo biotinylation, TEV protease cleavage, and 6xHis tagging
   4711..4728    +  CDS            thrombin site: thrombin recognition and cleavage site
   4735..5451    +  CDS            EGFP: EGFP is a basic (constitutively fluorescent) green fluorescent protein published in 1996, derived from Aequorea victoria. It is reported to be a rapidly-maturing weak dimer with moderate acid sensitivity.
   5452..5478    +  misc_feature   MCS (fragment): multiple cloning site
   5488..5877    +  CDS            PLCD1 (fragment): PLCD1_HUMAN - Experimental evidence at protein level: Swiss-Prot protein existence level 1. The production of the second messenger molecules diacylglycerol (DAG) and inositol 1,4,5-trisphosphate (IP3) is mediated by activated phosphatidylinositol-specific phospholipase C enzymes (PubMed:9188725). Essential for trophoblast and placental development (By similarity). Binds phosphatidylinositol 4,5-bisphosphate (PubMed:7890667, PubMed:9188725). From Homo sapiens (Human).
   5901..5948    +  terminator     T7 terminator: transcription terminator for bacteriophage T7 RNA polymerase
   5985..45      +  rep_origin     f1 ori (across the origin) (sequence partly withheld): f1 bacteriophage origin of replication; arrow indicates direction of (+) strand synthesis
