[The description below was written by a language model from this plasmid's Addgene catalogue record and pLannotate feature annotations shown in this document.]
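Description:
His6-EGFP-PH-PLCD1 is a bacterial expression plasmid built on the pET28a backbone for producing a recombinant fluorescent lipid probe in E. coli. It is selected with kanamycin through the aph(3')-Ia resistance gene. It replicates from a pBR322-type ColE1 origin accompanied by the bom region and the rop gene, consistent with its listing as low copy. An f1 phage origin is also present, along with backbone remnants that the annotation software labels as tetracycline-resistance fragments and a partial AmpR promoter. These are annotation matches to backbone sequence rather than working markers.

The expression cassette runs from a T7 promoter fused to a lac operator, with the plasmid-borne lacI gene supplying repressor. Transcription therefore depends on T7 RNA polymerase in the host and is inducible with IPTG. A T7 gene 10 ribosome binding site drives translation of a single fusion protein. It consists of an N-terminal hexahistidine tag (picked up by the annotation as a short composite-tag fragment), a thrombin cleavage site, EGFP, a short linker derived from a multiple cloning site, and residues 11–140 of human PLCD1. The plasmid name identifies this PLCD1 segment as the pleckstrin homology (PH) domain. A T7 terminator closes the unit. The insert was taken from an earlier deposited plasmid and assembled by Gibson cloning.

The PLCδ1 PH domain binds phosphatidylinositol 4,5-bisphosphate, so the purified His-tagged EGFP fusion serves as a PtdIns(4,5)P2 biosensor, with the His tag allowing affinity purification from bacteria. The depositor's sequence and the repository's sequencing result differ by only a few nucleotides in length and show the same feature arrangement.
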