Addgene plasmid #183675: His6-EGFP-PH-PLCD1
Purpose: PtdIns(4,5)P2 biosensor for purification from bacteria
Depositing lab: Sergio Grinstein. Depositing organization: Hospital for Sick Children. Publication: Kinase-independent synthesis of 3-phosphorylated phosphoinositides by a phosphotransferase. Walpole GFW, Pacheco J, Chauhan N, Clark J, Anderson KE, Abbas YM, Brabant-Kirwan D, Montano-Rendon F, Liu Z, Zhu H, Brumell JH, Deiters A, Stephens LR, Hawkins PT, Hammond GRV, Grinstein S, Fairn GD. Nat Cell Biol. 2022 Apr 28. pii: 10.1038/s41556-022-00895-y. doi: 10.1038/s41556-022-00895-y. PubMed 35484249.
Backbone
  Vector backbone: pET28a
  Backbone manufacturer: Novagen
  Vector type: Bacterial Expression
Growth in bacteria
  Bacterial resistance: Kanamycin, 50 μg/mL
  Growth temperature: 37°C
  Growth strain: DH5alpha
  Copy number: Low Copy
Gene/Insert
  Gene/Insert name: PLCD1 (alt names: NDNC3; PLC-III)
  Species: H. sapiens (human)
  Mutation: Amino acids 11-140
  Entrez Gene: PLCD1 (a.k.a. NDNC3, PLC-III)
  Promoter: T7
  Tag / fusion protein: His6-EGFP (N terminal on insert)
  Cloning method: Gibson Cloning
  Sequencing primers: 5′ T7-Fwd; 3′ T7-Terminal
Resource information
  A portion of this plasmid was derived from a plasmid made by: Insert from Addgene Plasmid #51407
Terms and licenses: Academic/Nonprofit Terms; Industry Terms: Not Available to Industry
How to cite: His6-EGFP-PH-PLCD1 was a gift from Sergio Grinstein (Addgene plasmid # 183675 ; http://n2t.net/addgene:183675 ; RRID:Addgene_183675)
